>Addgene plasmid #172441 | R26-dCas9-VPR-mNG | addgene full sequence | sequence record 384450 | Addgene Partial NGS Result
CACCGCGGCAGGCCCTCCGAGCGTGGTGGAGCCGTTCTGTGAGACAGCCGGGTACGAGTCGTGACGCTGG
AAGGGGCAAGCGGGTGGTGGGCAGGAATGCGGTCCGCCCTGCAGCAACCGGAGGGGGAGGGAGAAGGGAG
CGGAAAAGTCTCCACCGGACGCGGCCATGGCTCGGGGGGGGGGGGGCAGCGGAGGAGCGCTTCCGGCCGA
CGTCTCGTCGCTGATTGGCTTCTTTTCCTCCCGCCGTGTGTGAAAACACAAATGGCGTGTTTTGGTTGGC
GTAAGGCGCCTGTCAGTTAACGGCAGCCGGAGTGCGCAGCCGCCGGCAGCCTCGCTCTGCCCACTGGGTG
GGGCGGGAGGTAGGTGGGGTGAGGCGAGCTGGACGTGCGGGCGCGGTCGGCCTCTGGCGGGGCGGGGGRG
GGGRGGGRGGGTCAGCGAAAGTAGCTCGCGCGCGAGCGGCCGCCCACCCTCCCCTTCCTCTGGGGGAGTC
GTTTTACCCGCCGCCGGCCGGGCCTCGTCGTCTGATTGGCTCTCGGGGCCCAGAAAACTGGCCCTTGCCA
TTGGCTCGTGTTCGTGCAAGTTGAGTCCATCCGCCGGCCAGCGGGGGCGGCGAGGAGGCGCTCCCAGGTT
CCGGCCCTCCCCTCGGCCCCGCGCCGCAGAGTCTGGCCGCGCGCCCCTGCGCAACGTGGCAGGAAGCGCG
CGCTGGGGGCGGGGACGGGCAGTAGGGCTGAGCGGCTGCGGGGCGGGTGCAAGCACGTTTCCGACTTGAG
TTGCCTCAAGAGGGGCGTGCTGAGCCAGACCTCCATCGCGCACTCCGGGGAGTGGAGGGAAGGAGCGAGG
GCTCAGTTGGGCTGTTTTGGAGGCAGGAAGCACTTGCTCTCCCAAAGTCGCTCTGAGTTGTTATCAGTAA
GGGAGCTGCAGTGGAGTAGGCGGGGAGAAGGCCGCACCCTTCTCCGGAGGGGGGAGGGGAGTGTTGCAAT
AGCTCACTGGGAGTTCTCTGCTGCCTCCTGGCTTCTGAGGACAGTACTGGGCCTGGGAGAATCCCTTGCC
CCCTCTTCCCTCACGAGTGATCTGCAACTCCAGTCTTTCTAGTTTAAACGCATCTGTAGGGCGCAGTAGT
CCAGGGTTTCCTTGATGATGTCATACTTATCCTGTCCCTTTTTTTTCCACAGCTCGCGGTTGAGGACAAA
CTCTTCGCGGTCTTTCCAGTGGTTAATTAAGTCGACATTGATTATTGACTAGTTATTAATAGTAATCAAT
TACGGGGTCATTAGTTCATAGCCCATATATGGAGTTCCGCGTTACATAACTTACGGTAAATGGCCCGCCT
GGCTGACCGCCCAACGACCCCCGCCCATTGACGTCAATAATGACGTATGTTCCCATAGTAACGCCAATAG
GGACTTTCCATTGACGTCAATGGGTGGAGTATTTACGGTAAACTGCCCACTTGGCAGTACATCAAGTGTA
TCATATGCCAAGTACGCCCCCTATTGACGTCAATGACGGTAAATGGCCCGCCTGGCATTATGCCCAGTAC
ATGACCTTATGGGACTTTCCTACTTGGCAGTACATCTACGTATTAGTCATCGCTATTACCATGGTCGAGG
TGAGCCCCACGTTCTGCTTCACTCTCCCCATCTCCCCCCCCTCCCCACCCCCAATTTTGTATTTATTTAT
TTTTTAATTATTTTGTGCAGCGATGGGGGCGGGGGGGGGGGGGGGGSGSGCGCSRGGSGGGGSGGGGSGG
GGSGRGGGGSGGGGSGGGGSGRGGSGGRGRGGKGCGGCGGCAGCCAATCAGAGCGGCGCGCTCCGAAAGT
TTCCTTTTATGGCGAGGCGGCGGCGGCGGCGGCCCTATAAAAAGCGAAGCGCGCGGCGGGCGGGAGTCGC
TGCGCGCTGCCTTCGCCCCGTGCCCCGCTCCGCCGCCGCCTCGCGCCGCCCGCCCCGGCTCTGACTGACC
GCGTTACTCCCACAGGTGAGCGGGCGGGACGGCCCTTCTCCTCCGGGCTGTAATTAGCGCTTGGTTTAAT
GACGGCTTGTTTCTTTTCTGTGGCTGCGTGAAAGCCTTGAGGGGCTCCGGGAGGGCCCTTTGTGCGGGGG
GAGCGGCTCGGGGGGTGCGTGCGTGTGTGTGTGCGTGGGGAGCGCCGCGTGCGGCTCCGCGCTGCCCGGC
GGCTGTGAGCGCTGCGGGCGCGGCGCGGGGCTTTGTGCGCTCCGCAGTGTGCGCGAGGGGAGCGCGGCCG
GGGGCGGTGCCCCGCGGTGCGGGGGGGGCTGCGAGGGGAACAAAGGCTGCGTGCGGGGTGTGTGCGTGGG
GGGGTGAGCAGGGGGTGTGGGCGCGTCGGTCGGGCTGCAACCCCCCCTGCACCCCCCTCCCCGAGTTGCT
GAGCACGGCCCGGCTTCGGGTGCGGGGCTCCGTACGGGGCGTGGCGCGGGGCTCGCCGTGCCGGGCGGGG
GGTGGCGGCAGGTGGGGGTGCCGGGCGGGGCGGGGCCGCCTCGGGCCGGGGRGGGCTCGGGGGAGGGGCG
CGGCGGCCCCCGGAGCGCCGGCGGCTGTCGAGGCGCGGCGAGCCGCAGCCATTGCCTTTTATGGTAATCG
TGCGAGAGGGCGCAGGGACTTCCTTTGTCCCAAATCTGTGCGGAGCCGAAATCTGGGAGGCGCCGCCGCA
CCCCCTCTAGCGGGCGCGGGGCGAAGCGGTGCGGCGCCGGCAGGAAGGAAATGGGCGGGGAGGGCCTTCG
TGCGTCGCCGCGCCGCCGTCCCCTTCTCCCTCTCCAGCCTCGGGGCTGTCCGCGGGGGGACGGCTGCCTT
CGGGGGGGACGGGGCAGGGCGGGGTTCGGCTTCTGGCGTGTGACCGGCGGCTCTAGAGCCTCTGCTAACC
ATGTTCATGCCTTCTTCTTTTTCCTACAGCTCCTGGGCAACGTGCTGGTTATTGTGCTGTCTCATCATTT
TGGCAAAGAAAATATAACTTCGTATAATGTATGCTATACGAAGTTATTCGCGATGAATAAATGAAAGCTT
GCAGATCTGCGACTCTAGAGGATCTGCGACTCTAGAGGATCATAATCAGCCATACCACATTTGTAGAGGT
TTTACTTGCTTTAAAAAACCTCCCACACCTCCCCCTGAACCTGAAACATAAAATGAATGCAATTGTTGTT
GTTAACTTGTTTATTGCAGCTTATAATGGTTACAAATAAAGCAATAGCATCACAAATTTCACAAATAAAG
CATTTTTTTCACTGCATTCTAGTTGTGGTTTGTCCAAACTCATCAATGTATCTTATCATGTCTGGATCTG
CGACTCTAGAGGATCATAATCAGCCATACCACATTTGTAGAGGTTTTACTTGCTTTAAAAAACCTCCCAC
ACCTCCCCCTGAACCTGAAACATAAAATGAATGCAATTGTTGTTGTTAACTTGTTTATTGCAGCTTATAA
TGGTTACAAATAAAGCAATAGCATCACAAATTTCACAAATAAAGCATTTTTTTCACTGCATTCTAGTTGT
GGTTTGTCCAAACTCATCAATGTATCTTATCATGTCTGGATCTGCGACTCTAGAGGATCATAATCAGCCA
TACCACATTTGTAGAGGTTTTACTTGCTTTAAAAAACCTCCCACACCTCCCCCTGAACCTGAAACATAAA
ATGAATGCAATTGTTGTTGTTAACTTGTTTATTGCAGCTTATAATGGTTACAAATAAAGCAATAGCATCA
CAAATTTCACAAATAAAGCATTTTTTTCACTGCATTCTAGTTGTGGTTTGTCCAAACTCATCAATGTATC
TTATCATGTCTGGATCCCCATCAAGCTGATCCGGAACCCTTAATATAACTTCGTATAATGTATGCTATAC
GAAGTTATTAGGTCCCTCGACCTGCAGCCCAAGCTAGATCGAATTCGGCCGGCCTTCGAACACGATCAGT
GTGAGGGAGTGTAAAGCTGGTTTGCCACCATGGACAAGAAGTACTCCATTGGGCTCGCTATCGGCACAAA
CAGCGTCGGCTGGGCCGTCATTACGGACGAGTACAAGGTGCCGAGCAAAAAATTCAAAGTTCTGGGCAAT
ACCGATCGCCACAGCATAAAGAAGAACCTCATTGGCGCCCTCCTGTTCGACTCCGGGGAGACGGCCGAAG
CCACGCGGCTCAAAAGAACAGCACGGCGCAGATATACCCGCAGAAAGAATCGGATCTGCTACCTGCAGGA
GATCTTTAGTAATGAGATGGCTAAGGTGGATGACTCTTTCTTCCATAGGCTGGAGGAGTCCTTTTTGGTG
GAGGAGGATAAAAAGCACGAGCGCCACCCAATCTTTGGCAATATCGTGGACGAGGTGGCGTACCATGAAA
AGTACCCAACCATATATCATCTGAGGAAGAAGCTTGTAGACAGTACTGATAAGGCTGACTTGCGGTTGAT
CTATCTCGCGCTGGCGCATATGATCAAATTTCGGGGACACTTCCTCATCGAGGGGGACCTGAACCCAGAC
AACAGCGATGTCGACAAACTCTTTATCCAACTGGTTCAGACTTACAATCAGCTTTTCGAAGAGAACCCGA
TCAACGCATCCGGAGTTGACGCCAAAGCAATCCTGAGCGCTAGGCTGTCCAAATCCCGGCGGCTCGAAAA
CCTCATCGCACAGCTCCCTGGGGAGAAGAAGAACGGCCTGTTTGGTAATCTTATCGCCCTGTCACTCGGG
CTGACCCCCAACTTTAAATCTAACTTCGACCTGGCCGAAGATGCCAAGCTTCAACTGAGCAAAGACACCT
ACGATGATGATCTCGACAATCTGCTGGCCCAGATCGGCGACCAGTACGCAGACCTTTTTTTGGCGGCAAA
GAACCTGTCAGACGCCATTCTGCTGAGTGATATTCTGCGAGTGAACACGGAGATCACCAAAGCTCCGCTG
AGCGCTAGTATGATCAAGCGCTATGATGAGCACCACCAAGACTTGACTTTGCTGAAGGCCCTTGTCAGAC
AGCAACTGCCTGAGAAGTACAAGGAAATTTTCTTCGATCAGTCTAAAAATGGCTACGCCGGATACATTGA
CGGCGGAGCAAGCCAGGAGGAATTTTACAAATTTATTAAGCCCATCTTGGAAAAAATGGACGGCACCGAG
GAGCTGCTGGTAAAGCTTAACAGAGAAGATCTGTTGCGCAAACAGCGCACTTTCGACAATGGAAGCATCC
CCCACCAGATTCACCTGGGCGAACTGCACGCTATCCTCAGGCGGCAAGAGGATTTCTACCCCTTTTTGAA
AGATAACAGGGAAAAGATTGAGAAAATCCTCACATTTCGGATACCCTACTATGTAGGCCCCCTCGCCCGG
GGAAATTCCAGATTCGCGTGGATGACTCGCAAATCAGAAGAGACCATCACTCCCTGGAACTTCGAGGAAG
TCGTGGATAAGGGGGCCTCTGCCCAGTCCTTCATCGAAAGGATGACTAACTTTGATAAAAATCTGCCTAA
CGAAAAGGTGCTTCCTAAACACTCTCTGCTGTACGAGTACTTCACAGTTTATAACGAGCTCACCAAGGTC
AAATACGTCACAGAAGGGATGAGAAAGCCAGCATTCCTGTCTGGAGAGCAGAAGAAAGCTATCGTGGACC
TCCTCTTCAAGACGAACCGGAAAGTTACCGTGAAACAGCTCAAAGAAGACTATTTCAAAAAGATTGAATG
TTTCGACTCTGTTGAAATCAGCGGAGTGGAGGATCGCTTCAACGCATCCCTGGGAACGTATCACGATCTC
CTGAAAATCATTAAAGACAAGGACTTCCTGGACAATGAGGAGAACGAGGACATTCTTGAGGACATTGTCC
TCACCCTTACGTTGTTTGAAGATAGGGAGATGATTGAAGAACGCTTGAAAACTTACGCTCATCTCTTCGA
CGACAAAGTCATGAAACAGCTCAAGAGGCGCCGATATACAGGATGGGGGCGGCTGTCAAGAAAACTGATC
AATGGGATCCGAGACAAGCAGAGTGGAAAGACAATCCTGGATTTTCTTAAGTCCGATGGATTTGCCAACC
GGAACTTCATGCAGTTGATCCATGATGACTCTCTCACCTTTAAGGAGGACATCCAGAAAGCACAAGTTTC
TGGCCAGGGGGACAGTCTTCACGAGCACATCGCTAATCTTGCAGGTAGCCCAGCTATCAAAAAGGGAATA
CTGCAGACCGTTAAGGTCGTGGATGAACTCGTCAAAGTAATGGGAAGGCATAAGCCCGAGAATATCGTTA
TCGAGATGGCCCGAGAGAACCAAACTACCCAGAAGGGACAGAAGAACAGTAGGGAAAGGATGAAGAGGAT
TGAAGAGGGTATAAAAGAACTGGGGTCCCAAATCCTTAAGGAACACCCAGTTGAAAACACCCAGCTTCAG
AATGAGAAGCTCTACCTGTACTACCTGCAGAACGGCAGGGACATGTACGTGGATCAGGAACTGGACATCA
ATCGGCTCTCCGACTACGACGTGGCTGCTATCGTGCCCCAGTCTTTTCTCAAAGATGATTCTATTGATAA
TAAAGTGTTGACAAGATCCGATAAAGCTAGAGGGAAGAGTGATAACGTCCCCTCAGAAGAAGTTGTCAAG
AAAATGAAAAATTATTGGCGGCAGCTGCTGAACGCCAAACTGATCACACAACGGAAGTTCGATAATCTGA
CTAAGGCTGAACGAGGTGGCCTGTCTGAGTTGGATAAAGCCGGCTTCATCAAAAGGCAGCTTGTTGAGAC
ACGCCAGATCACCAAGCACGTGGCCCAAATTCTCGATTCACGCATGAACACCAAGTACGATGAAAATGAC
AAACTGATTCGAGAGGTGAAAGTTATTACTCTGAAGTCTAAGCTGGTCTCAGATTTCAGAAAGGACTTTC
AGTTTTATAAGGTGAGAGAGATCAACAATTACCACCATGCGCATGATGCCTACCTGAATGCAGTGGTAGG
CACTGCACTTATCAAAAAATATCCCAAGCTTGAATCTGAATTTGTTTACGGAGACTATAAAGTGTACGAT
GTTAGGAAAATGATCGCAAAGTCTGAGCAGGAAATAGGCAAGGCCACCGCTAAGTACTTCTTTTACAGCA
ATATTATGAATTTTTTCAAGACCGAGATTACACTGGCCAATGGAGAGATTCGGAAGCGACCACTTATCGA
AACAAACGGAGAAACAGGAGAAATCGTGTGGGACAAGGGTAGGGATTTCGCGACAGTCCGGAAGGTCCTG
TCCATGCCGCAGGTGAACATCGTTAAAAAGACCGAAGTACAGACCGGAGGCTTCTCCAAGGAAAGTATCC
TCCCGAAAAGGAACAGCGACAAGCTGATCGCACGCAAAAAAGATTGGGACCCCAAGAAATACGGCGGATT
CGATTCTCCTACAGTCGCTTACAGTGTACTGGTTGTGGCCAAAGTGGAGAAAGGGAAGTCTAAAAAACTC
AAAAGCGTCAAGGAACTGCTGGGCATCACAATCATGGAGCGATCAAGCTTCGAAAAAAACCCCATCGACT
TTCTCGAGGCGAAAGGATATAAAGAGGTCAAAAAAGACCTCATCATTAAGCTTCCCAAGTACTCTCTCTT
TGAGCTTGAAAACGGCCGGAAACGAATGCTCGCTAGTGCGGGCGAGCTGCAGAAAGGTAACGAGCTGGCA
CTGCCCTCTAAATACGTTAATTTCTTGTATCTGGCCAGCCACTATGAAAAGCTCAAAGGGTCTCCCGAAG
ATAATGAGCAGAAGCAGCTGTTCGTGGAACAACACAAACACTACCTTGATGAGATCATCGAGCAAATAAG
CGAATTCTCCAAAAGAGTGATCCTCGCCGACGCTAACCTCGATAAGGTGCTTTCTGCTTACAATAAGCAC
AGGGATAAGCCCATCAGGGAGCAGGCAGAAAACATTATCCACTTGTTTACTCTGACCAACTTGGGCGCGC
CTGCAGCCTTCAAGTACTTCGACACCACCATAGACAGAAAGCGGTACACCTCTACAAAGGAGGTCCTGGA
CGCCACACTGATTCATCAGTCAATTACGGGGCTCTATGAAACAAGAATCGACCTCTCTCAGCTCGGTGGA
GACAGCAGGGCTGACCCCAAGAAGAAGAGGAAGGTGTCGCCAGGGATCCGTCGACTTGACGCGTTGATAT
CAACAAGTTTGTACAAAAAAGCAGGCTACAAAGAGGCCAGCGGTTCCGGACGGGCTGACGCATTGGACGA
TTTTGATCTGGATATGCTGGGAAGTGACGCCCTCGATGATTTTGACCTTGACATGCTTGGTTCGGATGCC
CTTGATGACTTTGACCTCGACATGCTCGGCAGTGACGCCCTTGATGATTTCGACCTGGACATGCTGATTA
ACTCTAGAAGTTCCGGATCTCCGAAAAAGAAACGCAAAGTTGGTAGCCAGTACCTGCCCGACACCGACGA
CCGGCACCGGATCGAGGAAAAGCGGAAGCGGACCTACGAGACATTCAAGAGCATCATGAAGAAGTCCCCC
TTCAGCGGCCCCACCGACCCTAGACCTCCACCTAGAAGAATCGCCGTGCCCAGCAGATCCAGCGCCAGCG
TGCCAAAACCTGCCCCCCAGCCTTACCCCTTCACCAGCAGCCTGAGCACCATCAACTACGACGAGTTCCC
TACCATGGTGTTCCCCAGCGGCCAGATCTCTCAGGCCTCTGCTCTGGCTCCAGCCCCTCCTCAGGTGCTG
CCTCAGGCTCCTGCTCCTGCACCAGCTCCAGCCATGGTGTCTGCACTGGCTCAGGCACCAGCACCCGTGC
CTGTGCTGGCTCCTGGACCTCCACAGGCTGTGGCTCCACCAGCCCCTAAACCTACACAGGCCGGCGAGGG
CACACTGTCTGAAGCTCTGCTGCAGCTGCAGTTCGACGACGAGGATCTGGGAGCCCTGCTGGGAAACAGC
ACCGATCCTGCCGTGTTCACCGACCTGGCCAGCGTGGACAACAGCGAGTTCCAGCAGCTGCTGAACCAGG
GCATCCCTGTGGCCCCTCACACCACCGAGCCCATGCTGATGGAATACCCCGAGGCCATCACCCGGCTCGT
GACAGGCGCTCAGAGGCCTCCTGATCCAGCTCCTGCCCCTCTGGGAGCACCAGGCCTGCCTAATGGACTG
CTGTCTGGCGACGAGGACTTCAGCTCTATCGCCGATATGGATTTCTCAGCCTTGCTGGGCTCTGGCAGCG
GCAGCCGGGATTCCAGGGAAGGGATGTTTTTGCCGAAGCCTGAGGCCGGCTCCGCTATTAGTGACGTGTT
TGAGGGCCGCGAGGTGTGCCAGCCAAAACGAATCCGGCCATTTCATCCTCCAGGAAGTCCATGGGCCAAC
CGCCCACTCCCCGCCAGCCTCGCACCAACACCAACCGGTCCAGTACATGAGCCAGTCGGGTCACTGACCC
CGGCACCAGTCCCTCAGCCACTGGATCCAGCGCCCGCAGTGACTCCCGAGGCCAGTCACCTGTTGGAGGA
TCCCGATGAAGAGACGAGCCAGGCTGTCAAAGCCCTTCGGGAGATGGCCGATACTGTGATTCCCCAGAAG
GAAGAGGCTGCAATCTGTGGCCAAATGGACCTTTCCCATCCGCCCCCAAGGGGCCATCTGGATGAGCTGA
CAACCACACTTGAGTCCATGACCGAGGATCTGAACCTGGACTCACCCCTGACCCCGGAATTGAACGAGAT
TCTGGATACCTTCCTGAACGACGAGTGCCTCTTGCATGCCATGCATATCAGCACAGGACTGTCCATCTTC
GACACATCTCTGTTTGGATCCGGCGCAACAAACTTCTCTCTGCTGAAACAAGCCGGAGATGTCGAAGAGA
ATCCTGGACCGATGGTGAGCAAGGGCGAGGAGGATAACATGGCCTCTCTCCCAGCGACACATGAGTTACA
CATCTTTGGCTCCATCAACGGTGTGGACTTTGACATGGTGGGTCAGGGCACCGGCAATCCAAATGATGGT
TATGAGGAGTTAAACCTGAAGTCCACCAAGGGTGACCTCCAGTTCTCCCCCTGGATTCTGGTCCCTCATA
TCGGGTATGGCTTCCATCAGTACCTGCCCTACCCTGACGGGATGTCGCCTTTCCAGGCCGCCATGGTAGA
TGGCTCCGGATACCAAGTCCATCGCACAATGCAGTTTGAAGATGGTGCCTCCCTTACTGTTAACTACCGC
TACACCTACGAGGGAAGCCACATCAAAGGAGAGGCCCAGGTGAAGGGGACTGGTTTCCCTGCTGACGGTC
CTGTGATGACCAACTCGCTGACCGCTGCGGACTGGTGCAGGTCGAAGAAGACTTACCCCAACGACAAAAC
CATCATCAGTACCTTTAAGTGGAGTTACACCACTGGAAATGGCAAGCGCTACCGGAGCACTGCGCGGACC
ACCTACACCTTTGCCAAGCCAATGGCGGCTAACTATCTGAAGAACCAGCCGATGTACGTGTTCCGTAAGA
CGGAGCTCAAGCACTCCAAGACCGAGCTCAACTTCAAGGAGTGGCAAAAGGCCTTTACCGATGTGATGGG
CATGGACGAGCTGTACAAGTAAAAACGTTGTTGTTTGGGGTTGAATTACTCTAATCAACCTCTGGATTAC
AAAATTTGTGAAAGATTGACTGGTATTCTTAACTATGTTGCTCCTTTTACGCTATGTGGATACGCTGCTT
TAATGCCTTTGTATCATGCTATTGCTTCCCGTATGGCTTTCATTTTCTCCTCCTTGTATAAATCCTGGTT
GCTGTCTCTTTATGAGGAGTTGTGGCCCGTTGTCAGGCAACGTGGCGTGGTGTGCACTGTGTTTGCTGAC
GCAACCCCCACTGGTTGGGGCATTGCCACCACCTGTCAGCTCCTTTCCGGGACTTTCGCTTTCCCCCTCC
CTATTGCCACGGCGGAACTCATCGCCGCCTGCCTTGCCCGCTGCTGGACAGGGGCTCGGCTGTTGGGCAC
TGACAATTCCGTGGTGTTGTCGGGGAAATCATCGTCCTTTCCTTGGCTGCTCGCCTGTGTTGCCACCTGG
ATTCTGCGCGGGACGTCCTTCTGCTACGTCCCTTCGGCCCTCAATCCAGCGGACCTTCCTTCCCGCGGCC
TGCTGCCGGCTCTGCGGCCTCTTCCGCGTCTTCGCCTTCGCCCTCAGACGAGTCGGATCTCCCTTTGGGC
CGCCTCCCCGCATCGATACCGTCGACCTCGACCTCGACTGTGCCTTCTAGTTGCCAGCCATCTGTTGTTT
GCCCCTCCCCCGTGCCTTCCTTGACCCTGGAAGGTGCCACTCCCACTGTCCTTTCCTAATAAAATGAGGA
AATTGCATCGCATTGTCTGAGTAGGTGTCATTCTATTCTGGGGGGTGGGGTGGGGCAGGACAGCAAGGGG
GAGGATTGGGAAGACAATGGCAGGCATGCTGGGGAGGCTAGAGCGGCCGCCGCGGATATCGAATTCGCTA
GAAGATGGGCGGGAGTCTTCTGGGCAGGCTTAAAGGCTAACCTGGTGTGTGGGCGTTGTCCTGCAGGGGA
ATTGAACAGGTGTAAAATTGGAGGGACAAGACTTCCCACAGATTTTCGGTTTTGTCGGGAAGTTTTTTAA
TAGGGGCAAATAAGGAAAATGGGAGGATAGGTAGTCATCTGGGGTTTTATGCAGCAAAACTACAGGTTAT
TATTGCTTGTGATCCGCCTCGGAGTATTTTCCATCGAGGTAGATTAAAGACATGCTCACCCGAGTTTTAT
ACTCTCCTGCTTGAGATCCTTACTACAGTATGAAATTACAGTGTCGCGAGTTAGACTATGTAAGCAGAAT
TTTAATCATTTTTAAAGAGCCCAGTACTTCATATCCATTTCTCCCGCTCCTTCTGCAGCCTTATCAAAAG
GTATTTTAGAACACTCATTTTAGCCCCATTTTCATTTATTATACTGGCTTATCCAACCCCTAGACAGAGC
ATTGGCATTTTCCCTTTCCTGATCTTAGAAGTCTGATGACTCATGAAACCAGACAGATTAGTTACATACA
CCACAAATCGAGGCTGTAGCTGGGGCCTCAACACTGCAGTTCTTTTATAACTCCTTAGTACACTTTTTGT
TGATCCTTTGCCTTGATCCTTAATTTTCAGTGTCTATCACCTCTCCCGTCAGGTGGTGTTCCACATTTGG
GCCTATTCTCAGTCCAGGGAGTTTTACAACAATAGATGTATTGAGAATCCAACCTAAAGCTTAACTTTCC
ACTCCCATGAATGCCTCTCTCCTTTTTCTCCATTTATAAACTGAGCTATTAACCATTAATGGTTTCCAGG
TGGATGTCTCCTCCCCCAATATTACCTGATGTATCTTACATATTGCCAGGCTGATATTTTAAGACATTAA
AAGGTATATTTCATTATTGAGCCACATGGTATTGATTACTGCTTACTAAAATTTTGTCATTGTACACATC
TGTAAAAGGTGGTTCCTTTTGGAATGCAAAGTTCAGGTGTTTGTTGTCTTTCCTGACCTAAGGTCTTGTG
AGCTTGTATTTTTTCTATTTAAGCAGTGCTTTCTCTTGGACTGGCTTGACTCATGGCATTCTACACGTTA
TTGCTGGTCTAAATGTGATTTTGCCAAGCTTCTTCAGGACCTATAATTTTGCTTGACTTGTAGCCAAACA
CAAGTAAAATGATTAAGCAACAAATGTATTTGTGAAGCTTGGTTTTTAGGTTGTTGTGTTGTGTGTGCTT
GTGCTCTATAATAATACTATCCAGGGGCTGGAGAGGTGGCTCGGAGTTCAAGAGCACAGACTGCTCTTCC
AGAAGTCCTGAGTTCAATTCCCAGCAACCACATGGTGGCTCACAACCATCTGTAATGGGATCTGATGCCC
TCTTCTGGTGTGTCTGAAGACCACAAGTGTATTCACATTAAATAAATAAATCCTCCTTCTTCTTCTTTTT
TTTTTTTTTAAAGAGAATACTGTCTCCAGTAGAATTTACTGAAGTAATGAAATACTTTGTGTTTGTTCCA
ATATGGTAGCCAATAATCAAATTACTCTTTAAGCACTGGAAATGTTACCAAGGAACTAATTTTTATTTGA
AGTGTAACTGTGGACAGAGGAGCCATAACTGCAGACTTGTGGGATACAGAAGACCAATGCAGACTTTAAT
GTCTTTTCTCTTACACTAAGCAATAAAGAAATAAAAATTGAACTTCTAGTATCCTATTTGTTTAAACTGC
TAGCTTTACTTAACTTTTGTGCTTCATCTATACAAAGCTGAAAGCTAAGTCTGCAGCCATTACTAAACAT
GAAAGCAAGTAATGATAATTTTGGATTTCAAAAATGTAGGGCCAGAGTTTAGCCAGCCAGTGGTGGTGCT
TGCCTTTATGCCTTTAATCCCAGCACTCTGGAGGCAGAGACAGGCAGATCTCTGAGTTTGAGCCCAGCCT
GGTCTACACATCAAGTTCTATCTAGGATAGCCAGGAATACACACAGAAACCCTGTTGGGGAGGGGGGCTC
TGAGATTTCATAAAATTATAATTGAAGCATTCCCTAATGAGCCACTATGGATGTGGCTAAATCCGTCTAC
CTTTCTGATGAGATTTGGGTATTATTTTTTCTGTCTCTGCTGTTGGTTGGGTCTTTTGACACTGTGGGCT
TTCTTTAAAGCCTCCTTCCTGCCATGTGGTCTCTTGTTTGCTACTAACTTCCCATGGCTTAAATGGCATG
GCTTTTTGCCTTCTAAGGGCAGCTGCTGAGATTTGCAGCCTGATTTCCAGGGTGGGGTTGGGAAATCTTT
CAAACACTAAAATTGTCCTTTAATTTTTTTTTTAAAAAATGGGTTATATAATAAACCTCATAAAATAGTT
ATGAGGAGTGAGGTGGACTAATATTAAATGAGTCCCTCCCCTATAAAAGAGCTATTAAGGCTTTTTGTCT
TATACTTAACTTTTTTTTTAAATGTGGTATCTTTAGAACCAAGGGTCTTAGAGTTTTAGTATACAGAAAC
TGTTGCATCGCTTAATCAGATTTTCTAGTTTCAAATCCAGAGAATCCAAATTCTTCACAGCCAAAGTCAA
ATTAAGAATTTCTGACTTTTAATGTTAATTTGCTTACTGTGAATATAAAAATGATAGCTTTTCCTGAGGC
AGGGTCTCACTATGTATCTCTGCCTGATCTGCAACAAGATATGTAGACTAAAGTTCTGCCTGCTTTTGTC
TCCTGAATACTAAGGTTAAAATGTAGTAATACTTTTGGAACTTGCAGGTCAGATTCTTTTATAGGGGACA
CACTAAGGGAGCTTGGGTGATAGTTGGTAAAATGTGTTTCAAGTGATGAAAACTTGAATTATTATCACCG
CAACCTACTTTTTAAAAAAAAAAGCCAGGCCTGTTAGAGCATGCTTAAGGGATCCCTAGGACTTGCTGAG
CACACAAGAGTAGTTACTTGGCAGGCTCCTGGTGAGAGCATATTTCAAAAAACAAGGCAGACAACCAAGA
AACTACAGTTAAGGTTACCTGTCTTTAAACCATCTGCATATACACAGGGATATTAAAATATTCCAAATAA
TATTTCATTCAAGTTTTCCCCCATCAAATTGGGACATGGATTTCTCCGGTGAATAGGCAGAGTTGGAAAC
TAAACAAATGTTGGTTTTGTGATTTGTGAAATTGTTTTCAAGTGATAGTTAAAGCCCATGAGATACAGAA
CAAAGCTGCTATTTCGAGGTCTCTTGGTTTATACTCAGAAGCACTTCTTTGGGTTTCCCTGCACTATCCT
GATCATGTGCTAGGCCTACCTTAGGCTGATTGTTGTTCAAATAAACTTAAGTTTCCTGTCAGGTGATGTC
ATATGATTTCATATATCAAGGCAAAACATGTTATATATGTTAAACATTTGTACTTAATGTGAAAGTTAGG
TCTTTGTGGGTTTGATTTTTAATTTTCAAAACCTGAGCTAAATAAGTCATTTTTACATGTCTTACATTTG
GTGGAATTGTATAATTGTGGTTTGCAGGCAAGACTCTCTGACCTAGTAACCCTACCTATAGAGCACTTTG
CTGGGTCACAAGTCTAGGAGTCAAGCATTTCACCTTGAAGTTGAGACGTTTTGTTAGTGTATACTAGTTT
ATATGTTGGAGGACATGTTTATCCAGAAGATATTCAGGACTATTTTTGACTGGGCTAAGGAATTGATTCT
GATTAGCACTGTTAGTGAGCATTGAGTGGCCTTTAGGCTTGAATTGGAGTCACTTGTATATCTCAAATAA
TGCTGGCCTTTTTTAAAAAGCCCTTGTTCTTTATCACCCTGTTTTCTACATAATTTTTGTTCAAAGAAAT
ACTTGTTTGGATCTCCTTTTGACAACAATAGCATGTTTTCAAGCCATATTTTTTTTCCTTTTTTTTTTTT
TTTTTGGTTTTTCGAGACAGGGTTTCTCTGTATAGCCCTGGCTGTCCTGGAACTCACTTTGTAGACCAGG
CTGGCCTCGAACTCAGAAATCCGCCTGCCTCTGCCTCCTGAGTGCCGGGATTAAAGGCGTGCACCACCAC
GCCTGGCTAAGTTGGATATTTTGTTATATAACTATAACCAATACTAACTCCACTGGGTGGATTTTTAATT
CAGTCAGTAGTCTTAAGTGGTCTTTATTGGCCCTTCATTAAAATCTACTGTTCACTCTAACAGAGGCTGT
TGGTACTAGTGGCACTTAAGCAACTTCCTACGGATATACTAGCAGATTAAGGGTCAGGGATAGAAACTAG
TCTAGCGTTTTGTATACCTACCAGCTTTATACTACCTTGTTCTGATAGAAATATTTCAGGACATCTAGCT
TATCGATACCGTCGACGGTATCGATAAGCTTGATATCGAATTCTACCGGGTAGGGGAGGCGCTTTTCCCA
AGGCAGTCTGGAGCATGCGCTTTAGCAGCCCCGCTGGGCACTTGGCGCTACACAAGTGGCCTCTGGCCTC
GCACACATTCCACATCCACCGGATGCATTCCACTGACAGAAGACACTGCCCCTGAATACAAGCAGGTTTC
TGATGGGTGGAGAGGCAAAGGCAGTGTCGTCAAGGCTCTAGGGAAGGAGCAGGTCAGTCTATTCAGTACA
AACAAGTTTTCATGCGCCTTACAAAAACCATCCTAACACAGACACCAGTCCCACCATCGGTACCCAGCTT
TTGTTCCCTTTAGTGAGGGTTAATTGCGCGCTTGGCGTAATCATGGTCATAGCTGTTTCCTGTGTGAAAT
TGTTATCCGCTCACAATTCCACACAACATACGAGCCGGAAGCATAAAGTGTAAAGCCTGGGGTGCCTAAT
GAGTGAGCTAACTCACATTAATTGCGTTGCGCTCACTGCCCGCTTTCCAGTCGGGAAACCTGTCGTGCCA
GCTGCATTAATGAATCGGCCAACGCGCGGGGAGAGGCGGTTTGCGTATTGGGCGCTCTTCCGCTTCCTCG
CTCACTGACTCGCTGCGCTCGGTCGTTCGGCTGCGGCGAGCGGTATCAGCTCACTCAAAGGCGGTAATAC
GGTTATCCACAGAATCAGGGGATAACGCAGGAAAGAACATGTGAGCAAAAGGCCAGCAAAAGGCCAGGAA
CCGTAAAAAGGCCGCGTTGCTGGCGTTTTTCCATAGGCTCCGCCCCCCTGACGAGCATCACAAAAATCGA
CGCTCAAGTCAGAGGTGGCGAAACCCGACAGGACTATAAAGATACCAGGCGTTTCCCCCTGGAAGCTCCC
TCGTGCGCTCTCCTGTTCCGACCCTGCCGCTTACCGGATACCTGTCCGCCTTTCTCCCTTCGGGAAGCGT
GGCGCTTTCTCATAGCTCACGCTGTAGGTATCTCAGTTCGGTGTAGGTCGTTCGCTCCAAGCTGGGCTGT
GTGCACGAACCCCCCGTTCAGCCCGACCGCTGCGCCTTATCCGGTAACTATCGTCTTGAGTCCAACCCGG
TAAGACACGACTTATCGCCACTGGCAGCAGCCACTGGTAACAGGATTAGCAGAGCGAGGTATGTAGGCGG
TGCTACAGAGTTCTTGAAGTGGTGGCCTAACTACGGCTACACTAGAAGAACAGTATTTGGTATCTGCGCT
CTGCTGAAGCCAGTTACCTTCGGAAAAAGAGTTGGTAGCTCTTGATCCGGCAAACAAACCACCGCTGGTA
GCGGTGGTTTTTTTGTTTGCAAGCAGCAGATTACGCGCAGAAAAAAAGGATCTCAAGAAGATCCTTTGAT
CTTTTCTACGGGGTCTGACGCTCAGTGGAACGAAAACTCACGTTAAGGGATTTTGGTCATGAGATTATCA
AAAAGGATCTTCACCTAGATCCTTTTAAATTAAAAATGAAGTTTTAAATCAATCTAAAGTATATATGAGT
AAACTTGGTCTGACAGTTACCAATGCTTAATCAGTGAGGCACCTATCTCAGCGATCTGTCTATTTCGTTC
ATCCATAGTTGCCTGACTCCCCGTCGTGTAGATAACTACGATACGGGAGGGCTTACCATCTGGCCCCAGT
GCTGCAATGATACCGCGAGACCCACGCTCACCGGCTCCAGATTTATCAGCAATAAACCAGCCAGCCGGAA
GGGCCGAGCGCAGAAGTGGTCCTGCAACTTTATCCGCCTCCATCCAGTCTATTAATTGTTGCCGGGAAGC
TAGAGTAAGTAGTTCGCCAGTTAATAGTTTGCGCAACGTTGTTGCCATTGCTACAGGCATCGTGGTGTCA
CGCTCGTCGTTTGGTATGGCTTCATTCAGCTCCGGTTCCCAACGATCAAGGCGAGTTACATGATCCCCCA
TGTTGTGCAAAAAAGCGGTTAGCTCCTTCGGTCCTCCGATCGTTGTCAGAAGTAAGTTGGCCGCAGTGTT
ATCACTCATGGTTATGGCAGCACTGCATAATTCTCTTACTGTCATGCCATCCGTAAGATGCTTTTCTGTG
ACTGGTGAGTACTCAACCAAGTCATTCTGAGAATAGTGTATGCGGCGACCGAGTTGCTCTTGCCCGGCGT
CAATACGGGATAATACCGCGCCACATAGCAGAACTTTAAAAGTGCTCATCATTGGAAAACGTTCTTCGGG
GCGAAAACTCTCAAGGATCTTACCGCTGTTGAGATCCAGTTCGATGTAACCCACTCGTGCACCCAACTGA
TCTTCAGCATCTTTTACTTTCACCAGCGTTTCTGGGTGAGCAAAAACAGGAAGGCAAAATGCCGCAAAAA
AGGGAATAAGGGCGACACGGAAATGTTGAATACTCATACTCTTCCTTTTTCAATATTATTGAAGCATTTA
TCAGGGTTATTGTCTCATGAGCGGATACATATTTGAATGTATTTAGAAAAATAAACAAATAGGGGTTCCG
CGCACATTTCCCCGAAMAGTGCMACCTNNNNNNNNNNNNNRAATTGTAAGCGTTAATATTTTGTTAAAAT
TCGCGTTAAATTTTTGTTAAATCAGCTCATTTTTTAACCAATAGGCCGAAATCGGCAAAATCCCTTATAA
ATCAAAAGAATAGACCGAGATAGGGT
[37 nt withheld, positions 18437-18473]
AAAGAACGTGGACTCCAACGTCAAAGG
[49 nt withheld, positions 18501-18549]
T
[91 nt withheld, positions 18551-18641]
G
[120 nt withheld, positions 18643-18762]
RMKTYCCATTCGCCATTCAGGCTGCGCAACTGTTGGGAAGGGCGATCGGTGCGGGCCTCTTCGCTATTAC
GCCAGCTGGCGAAAGGGGGATGTGCTGCAAGGCGATTAAGTTGGGTAACGCCAGGGTTTTCCCAGTCACG
ACGTTGTAAAACGACGGCCAGTGAGCGCGCGTAATACGACTCACTATAGGGCGAATTGGAGCT
Features (pLannotate 1.2.2; 34 found; start..end, strand, type, name):
      5..1092    +  misc_feature   Rosa26 left arm: left homology arm from intron 1 of the mouse Rosa26 gene (Soriano, 1999)
   1107..1210    +  misc_feature   Ad SA: adenovirus major late transcript splice acceptor (Friedrich and Soriano, 1991)
   1224..1603    +  enhancer       CMV enhancer: human cytomegalovirus immediate early enhancer
   1883..2899    +  intron         chimeric intron: chimera between introns from chicken β-actin and rabbit β-globin
   2954..2987    -  protein_bind   loxP: Cre-mediated recombination occurs in the 8-bp core sequence (GCATACAT). Cre recombinase
   3048..3131    +  CDS            large T antigen (fragment): large T antigen from SV40 (simian virus 40)
   3154..3288    +  polyA_signal   SV40 poly(A) signal: SV40 polyadenylation signal
   3302..3385    +  CDS            large T antigen (fragment): large T antigen from SV40 (simian virus 40)
   3408..3542    +  polyA_signal   SV40 poly(A) signal: SV40 polyadenylation signal
   3556..3639    +  CDS            large T antigen (fragment): large T antigen from SV40 (simian virus 40)
   3662..3796    +  polyA_signal   SV40 poly(A) signal: SV40 polyadenylation signal
   3825..3858    -  protein_bind   loxP: Cre-mediated recombination occurs in the 8-bp core sequence (GCATACAT). Cre recombinase
   3950..8053    +  CDS            Cas9m4: catalytically dead mutant of the Cas9 endonuclease from the Streptococcus pyogenes Type II CRISPR/Cas system RNA-guided DNA-binding protein that lacks endonuclease activity due to the mutations D10A, D839A, H840A, and N863A (Mali et al., 2013)
   8123..8147    +  protein_bind   attB1: mutant version of attB; recombination site for the Gateway® BP reaction BP Clonase™
   8378..9157    +  CDS            RELA (fragment): TF65_HUMAN - Also known as NFKB3. Experimental evidence at protein level: Swiss-Prot protein existence level 1. NF-kappa-B is a pleiotropic transcription factor present in almost all cell types and is the endpoint of a series of signal transduction events that are initiated by a vast array of stimuli related to many biological processes such as inflammation, immunity, differentiation, cell growth, tumorigenesis and apoptosis. NF-kappa-B is a homo- or heterodimeric complex formed by the Rel-like domain- containing proteins RELA/p65, RELB, NFKB1/p105, NFKB1/p50, REL and NFKB2/p52. The heterodime
   9176..9745    +  CDS            Rta AD: transcriptional activation domain from the human herpesvirus 4 (Epstein-Barr virus) replication and transcription activator Rta/BRLF1 (Hardwick et al., 1992; Chavez et al., 2015)
   9812..10522   +  CDS            mNeonGreen: bright monomeric yellow-green fluorescent protein derived from LanYFP (Shaner et al., 2013)
  10553..11141   +  misc_feature   WPRE: woodchuck hepatitis virus posttranscriptional regulatory element
  11142..11161   +  misc_feature   MCS (fragment): pBluescript multiple cloning site
  11168..11279   +  polyA_signal   bGH poly(A) signal: bovine growth hormone polyadenylation signal
  11408..15748   +  misc_feature   Rosa26 right arm: right homology arm from intron 1 of the mouse Rosa26 gene (Soriano, 1999)
  15761..15793   -  misc_feature   MCS (fragment): pBluescript multiple cloning site
  15798..15912   +  promoter       PGK promoter (fragment): mouse phosphoglycerate kinase 1 promoter
  16107..16125   -  promoter       T3 promoter: promoter for bacteriophage T3 RNA polymerase
  16168..16190   -  protein_bind   lac operator (fragment): The lac repressor binds to the lac operator to inhibit transcription in E. coli. This inhibition can be relieved by adding lactose or isopropyl-β-D-thiogalactopyranoside (IPTG). lac repressor encoded by lacI
  16194..16224   -  promoter       lac promoter: promoter for the E. coli lac operon
  16239..16260   -  protein_bind   CAP binding site: CAP binding activates transcription in the presence of cAMP. E. coli catabolite activator protein
  16273..16365   -  CDS            lacI (fragment): lac repressor; lacI; The lac repressor binds to the lac operator to inhibit transcription in E. coli. This inhibition can be relieved by adding lactose or isopropyl-β-D-thiogalactopyranoside (IPTG).
  16548..17136   -  rep_origin     ori: high-copy-number ColE1/pMB1/pBR322/pUC origin of replication
  17307..18167   -  CDS            AmpR: β-lactamase; bla; confers resistance to ampicillin, carbenicillin, and related antibiotics
  18168..18272   -  promoter       AmpR promoter: bla
  18312..18762   -  rep_origin     f1 ori (sequence partly withheld): f1 bacteriophage origin of replication; arrow indicates direction of (+) strand synthesis
  18771..18926   -  CDS            lacZα (fragment): LacZα fragment of β-galactosidase; lacZ fragment
  18934..18952   +  promoter       T7 promoter: promoter for bacteriophage T7 RNA polymerase
