[The description below was written by a language model from this plasmid's Addgene catalogue record and pLannotate feature annotations shown in this document.]
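Description:
R26-dCas9-VPR-mNG is a mouse gene-targeting vector, about 19 kb in the annotated sequence record, designed to knock a Cre-dependent CRISPR activation cassette into the Rosa26 locus. It is built on a pBluescript-type bacterial backbone carrying a high-copy ColE1/pUC origin, an f1 origin and an ampicillin resistance gene for propagation in E. coli. The payload is flanked by left (about 1.1 kb) and right (about 4.3 kb) homology arms from intron 1 of mouse Rosa26. The record notes that an sgRNA binding site in a homology arm was mutated, presumably so that Cas9-assisted targeting would not cut the donor or the correctly targeted allele.

Between the arms, an adenovirus splice acceptor is followed by a CMV enhancer and a chicken β-actin/rabbit β-globin chimeric intron, an arrangement typical of a CAG-type promoter, although the core promoter itself is not annotated. Downstream sits a lox-stop-lox element consisting of three tandem SV40 polyadenylation signals between two loxP sites in the same orientation. This blocks expression until Cre excises the stop cassette. The coding region then encodes catalytically dead S. pyogenes Cas9 fused to the VPR activator, of which the p65 (RELA) and Epstein-Barr virus Rta activation domains are annotated, followed by mNeonGreen as a fluorescent reporter. How mNeonGreen is linked to dCas9-VPR is not stated. A WPRE and bGH polyadenylation signal complete the transcription unit. A PGK promoter fragment lies outside the right arm, but no mammalian selection marker is annotated. The construct is suited to generating mouse cells or mice with Cre-inducible, sgRNA-directed transcriptional activation of endogenous genes, marked by green fluorescence.
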