Addgene plasmid #172441: R26-dCas9-VPR-mNG
Purpose: Rosa26 targeting vector, expresses dCas9-VPR and mNeonGreen
Depositing lab: Tyler Jacks. Publication: The CD155/TIGIT axis promotes and maintains immune evasion in neoantigen-expressing pancreatic cancer. Freed-Pastor WA, Lambert LJ, Ely ZA, Pattada NB, Bhutkar A, Eng G, Mercer KL, Garcia AP, Lin L, Rideout WM 3rd, Hwang WL, Schenkel JM, Jaeger AM, Bronson RT, Westcott PMK, Hether TD, Divakar P, Reeves JW, Deshpande V, Delorey T, Phillips D, Yilmaz OH, Regev A, Jacks T. Cancer Cell. 2021 Oct 11;39(10):1342-1360.e14. doi: 10.1016/j.ccell.2021.07.007. Epub 2021 Aug 5. PubMed 34358448.
Backbone
  Vector backbone: R26 targeting vector
  Modifications to backbone: mutated sgRNA binding site in R26 homology arm
  Vector type: Mouse Targeting
Growth in bacteria
  Bacterial resistance: Ampicillin, 100 μg/mL
  Growth temperature: 37°C
  Growth strain: NEB Stable
  Copy number: Unknown
Gene/Insert 1
  Gene/Insert name: dCas9-VPR
  Insert size (bp): 5796
Gene/Insert 2
  Gene/Insert name: mNeonGreen
  Insert size (bp): 711
Resource information
  A portion of this plasmid was derived from a plasmid made by: dCas9-VPR from Addgene 63798
Terms and licenses: Academic/Nonprofit Terms; Industry Terms: Not Available to Industry
How to cite: R26-dCas9-VPR-mNG was a gift from Tyler Jacks (Addgene plasmid # 172441 ; http://n2t.net/addgene:172441 ; RRID:Addgene_172441)
